Addgene plasmid #143921: TFORF1071
Purpose: Lentiviral vector for overexpressing transcription factor ORFs with unique 24-bp barcodes. Barcodes facilitate identification of transcription factors in pooled screens.
Depositing lab: Feng Zhang. Depositing organization: Broad Institute. Publication: A transcription factor atlas of directed differentiation. Joung J, Ma S, Tay T, Geiger-Schuller KR, Kirchgatterer PC, Verdine VK, Guo B, Arias-Garcia MA, Allen WE, Singh A, Kuksenko O, Abudayyeh OO, Gootenberg JS, Fu Z, Macrae RK, Buenrostro JD, Regev A, Zhang F. Cell. 2023 Jan 5;186(1):209-229.e26. doi: 10.1016/j.cell.2022.11.026. PubMed 36608654.
Backbone
  Vector backbone: pLX_TRC317
  Backbone manufacturer: Broad Institute Genetic Perturbation Platform
  Backbone size w/o insert (bp): 8264
  Vector type: Mammalian Expression, Lentiviral
  Selectable markers: Puromycin
Growth in bacteria
  Bacterial resistance: Ampicillin, 100 μg/mL
  Growth temperature: 37°C
  Growth strain: NEB Stable
  Copy number: High Copy
Gene/Insert
  Gene/Insert name: NFATC3
  Species: H. sapiens (human)
  Insert size (bp): 3299
  Entrez Gene: NFATC3 (a.k.a. NF-AT4c, NFAT4, NFATX, n339260)
  Promoter: EF1a
  Cloning method: Unknown
  Sequencing primers: 5′ GGGTGGAGACTGAAGTTAGGCCAG; 3′ CACATAGCGTAAAAGGAGCAACATAG
Terms and licenses: Academic/Nonprofit Terms; Industry Terms: Not Available to Industry
Depositor comments: NM_173163,ENST00000349223 . The transcription factor ORF portion of this plasmid was synthesized by Genewiz. Please test multiple small colonies in case of plasmid recombination. To make this collection available in a timely manner, a portion of this collection was not fully sequenced by Addgene. If an Addgene verified full plasmid sequence is not available, please contact us prior to placing an order to request the full sequence.
How to cite: TFORF1071 was a gift from Feng Zhang (Addgene plasmid # 143921 ; http://n2t.net/addgene:143921 ; RRID:Addgene_143921)
