[The description below was written by a language model from this plasmid's Addgene catalogue record and pLannotate feature annotations shown in this document.]
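Description:
TFORF1071 is a lentiviral mammalian expression plasmid built on the pLX_TRC317 backbone and carrying the human transcription factor NFATC3 (also known as NFAT4 or NFATX). It belongs to a barcoded collection of transcription factor ORFs. In bacteria it is maintained through a high-copy ColE1/pUC-type origin and selected with ampicillin via the β-lactamase gene. An f1 origin and remnants of a lac/lacZα cloning region with T7 and T3 promoters are also present in the backbone. The depositor notes that recombination can occur, as is common for LTR-containing plasmids.

The viral portion has a third-generation, self-inactivating layout. An RSV promoter drives a truncated HIV-1 5' LTR, followed by the Ψ packaging signal with a short gag fragment, the Rev response element for Rev-dependent export of the genomic RNA, a cPPT/CTS element, WPRE to enhance transcript expression, and a ΔU3 3' LTR that inactivates LTR promoter activity after integration. An SV40 poly(A) signal lies downstream. Between the LTRs there are two expression units. An SV40 early promoter/origin region sits upstream of the puromycin N-acetyltransferase gene, allowing selection of transduced cells. The strong constitutive EF-1α promoter drives the synthesized NFATC3 ORF. The annotated coding sequence is somewhat shorter than the catalogued insert size. The unique 24-bp barcode described for the collection is not annotated separately, so the record does not give its position.

The construct is intended for overexpressing NFATC3 in mammalian cells after lentiviral delivery. It can be used on its own or in pooled screens, where the barcode identifies which transcription factor each cell received, as in directed differentiation studies.
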