Features (pLannotate 1.2.2; 31 found; start..end, strand, type, name):
      5..231     +  promoter       RSV promoter: Rous sarcoma virus enhancer/promoter
    232..412     +  LTR            5' LTR (truncated): truncated 5' long terminal repeat (LTR) from HIV-1
    459..584     +  misc_feature   HIV-1 Ψ: packaging signal of human immunodeficiency virus type 1
    568..931     +  CDS            HIV-1 gag (fragment): gag protein from human immunodeficiency virus 1; gag
   1077..1310    +  misc_feature   RRE: The Rev response element (RRE) of HIV-1 allows for Rev-dependent mRNA export from the nucleus to the cytoplasm.
   1687..1713    +  CDS            Rev (fragment): human immunodeficiency virus 1 (HIV-1) Rev protein; rev; enhances nuclear export of unspliced and incompletely spliced viral mRNAs
   1720..1743    +  promoter       SV40 promoter (fragment): SV40 early promoter
   1744..1815    +  promoter       SV40 promoter (fragment): SV40 enhancer and early promoter
   1839..1974    +  rep_origin     SV40 ori: SV40 origin of replication
   2020..2616    +  CDS            PuroR (fragment): puromycin N-acetyltransferase; pac from Streptomyces; confers resistance to puromycin
   2665..2782    +  misc_feature   cPPT/CTS: central polypurine tract and central termination sequence of HIV-1
   2847..2913    +  CDS            small t antigen (fragment): SV40 (simian virus 40) small t antigen
   2920..4098    +  promoter       EF-1α promoter: strong constitutive promoter for human elongation factor EF-1α
   4115..7219    +  CDS            NFATC3: NFAC3_HUMAN - Also known as NFAT4 From Homo sapiens (Human).
   7325..7378    +  promoter       U6 promoter (fragment): RNA polymerase III promoter for human U6 snRNA
   7420..8008    +  misc_feature   WPRE: woodchuck hepatitis virus posttranscriptional regulatory element
   8059..8078    +  misc_feature   cPPT/CTS (fragment): central polypurine tract and central termination sequence of HIV-1
   8080..8313    +  LTR            3' LTR (ΔU3): self-inactivating 3' long terminal repeat (LTR) from HIV-1
   8391..8512    +  polyA_signal   SV40 poly(A) signal: SV40 polyadenylation signal
   8552..8687    +  rep_origin     SV40 ori: SV40 origin of replication
   8708..8726    -  promoter       T7 promoter: promoter for bacteriophage T7 RNA polymerase
   8734..8889    +  CDS            lacZα (fragment): LacZα fragment of β-galactosidase; lacZ fragment
   8894..9322    +  rep_origin     f1 ori (sequence partly withheld): f1 bacteriophage origin of replication; arrow indicates direction of (+) strand synthesis
   9375..9479    +  promoter       AmpR promoter: bla
   9480..10340   +  CDS            AmpR: β-lactamase; bla; confers resistance to ampicillin, carbenicillin, and related antibiotics
  10511..11099   +  rep_origin     ori: high-copy-number ColE1/pMB1/pBR322/pUC origin of replication
  11282..11374   +  CDS            lacI (fragment): lac repressor; lacI; The lac repressor binds to the lac operator to inhibit transcription in E. coli. This inhibition can be relieved by adding lactose or isopropyl-β-D-thiogalactopyranoside (IPTG).
  11387..11408   +  protein_bind   CAP binding site: CAP binding activates transcription in the presence of cAMP. E. coli catabolite activator protein
  11423..11453   +  promoter       lac promoter: promoter for the E. coli lac operon
  11457..11479   +  protein_bind   lac operator (fragment): The lac repressor binds to the lac operator to inhibit transcription in E. coli. This inhibition can be relieved by adding lactose or isopropyl-β-D-thiogalactopyranoside (IPTG). lac repressor encoded by lacI
  11522..11540   +  promoter       T3 promoter: promoter for bacteriophage T3 RNA polymerase
>Addgene plasmid #143921 | TFORF1071 | addgene full sequence | sequence record 404585 | Addgene NGS Result
TTAATGTAGTCTTATGCAATACTCTTGTAGTCTTGCAACATGGTAACGATGAGTTAGCAACATGCCTTAC
AAGGAGAGAAAAAGCACCGTGCATGCCGATTGGTGGAAGTAAGGTGGTACGATCGTGCCTTATTAGGAAG
GCAACAGACGGGTCTGACATGGATTGGACGAACCACTGAATTGCCGCATTGCAGAGATATTGTATTTAAG
TGCCTAGCTCGATACATAAACGGGTCTCTCTGGTTAGACCAGATCTGAGCCTGGGAGCTCTCTGGCTAAC
TAGGGAACCCACTGCTTAAGCCTCAATAAAGCTTGCCTTGAGTGCTTCAAGTAGTGTGTGCCCGTCTGTT
GTGTGACTCTGGTAACTAGAGATCCCTCAGACCCTTTTAGTCAGTGTGGAAAATCTCTAGCAGTGGCGCC
CGAACAGGGACTTGAAAGCGAAAGGGAAACCAGAGGAGCTCTCTCGACGCAGGACTCGGCTTGCTGAAGC
GCGCACGGCAAGAGGCGAGGGGCGGCGACTGGTGAGTACGCCAAAAATTTTGACTAGCGGAGGCTAGAAG
GAGAGAGATGGGTGCGAGAGCGTCAGTATTAAGCGGGGGAGAATTAGATCGCGATGGGAAAAAATTCGGT
TAAGGCCAGGGGGAAAGAAAAAATATAAATTAAAACATATAGTATGGGCAAGCAGGGAGCTAGAACGATT
CGCAGTTAATCCTGGCCTGTTAGAAACATCAGAAGGCTGTAGACAAATACTGGGACAGCTACAACCATCC
CTTCAGACAGGATCAGAAGAACTTAGATCATTATATAATACAGTAGCAACCCTCTATTGTGTGCATCAAA
GGATAGAGATAAAAGACACCAAGGAAGCTTTAGACAAGATAGAGGAAGAGCAAAACAAAAGTAAGACCAC
CGCACAGCAAGCGGCCGCTGATCTTCAGACCTGGAGGAGGAGATATGAGGGACAATTGGAGAAGTGAATT
ATATAAATATAAAGTAGTAAAAATTGAACCATTAGGAGTAGCACCCACCAAGGCAAAGAGAAGAGTGGTG
CAGAGAGAAAAAAGAGCAGTGGGAATAGGAGCTTTGTTCCTTGGGTTCTTGGGAGCAGCAGGAAGCACTA
TGGGCGCAGCGTCAATGACGCTGACGGTACAGGCCAGACAATTATTGTCTGGTATAGTGCAGCAGCAGAA
CAATTTGCTGAGGGCTATTGAGGCGCAACAGCATCTGTTGCAACTCACAGTCTGGGGCATCAAGCAGCTC
CAGGCAAGAATCCTGGCTGTGGAAAGATACCTAAAGGATCAACAGCTCCTGGGGATTTGGGGTTGCTCTG
GAAAACTCATTTGCACCACTGCTGTGCCTTGGAATGCTAGTTGGAGTAATAAATCTCTGGAACAGATTTG
GAATCACACGACCTGGATGGAGTGGGACAGAGAAATTAACAATTACACAAGCTTAATACACTCCTTAATT
GAAGAATCGCAAAACCAGCAAGAAAAGAATGAACAAGAATTATTGGAATTAGATAAATGGGCAAGTTTGT
GGAATTGGTTTAACATAACAAATTGGCTGTGGTATATAAAATTATTCATAATGATAGTAGGAGGCTTGGT
AGGTTTAAGAATAGTTTTTGCTGTACTTTCTATAGTGAATAGAGTTAGGCAGGGATATTCACCATTATCG
TTTCAGACCCACCTCCCAACCCCGAGGGGACCCATGCATTGCATCTCAATTAGTCAGCAACCAGGTGTGG
AAAGTCCCCAGGCTCCCCAGCAGGCAGAAGTATGCAAAGCATGCGTCTCAATTAGTCAGCAACCATAGTC
CCGCCCCTAACTCCGCCCATCCCGCCCCTAACTCCGCCCAGTTCCGCCCATTCTCCGCCCCATGGCTGAC
TAATTTTTTTTATTTATGCAGAGGCCGAGGCCGCCTCGGCCTCTGAGCTATTCCAGAAGTAGTGAGGAGG
CTTTTTTGGAGGCCTAGGCTTTTGCAAAAAGCTTTCTAGAGGTACCACCGGAGCTTACCATGACCGAGTA
CAAGCCCACGGTGCGCCTCGCCACCCGCGACGACGTCCCCAGGGCCGTACGCACCCTCGCCGCCGCGTTC
GCCGACTACCCCGCCACGCGCCACACCGTCGATCCGGACCGCCACATCGAGCGGGTCACCGAGCTGCAAG
AACTCTTCCTCACGCGCGTCGGGCTCGACATCGGCAAGGTGTGGGTCGCGGACGACGGCGCCGCCGTGGC
GGTCTGGACCACGCCGGAGAGCGTCGAAGCGGGGGCGGTGTTCGCCGAGATCGGCCCGCGCATGGCCGAG
TTGAGCGGTTCCCGGCTGGCCGCGCAGCAACAGATGGAAGGCCTCCTGGCGCCGCACCGGCCCAAGGAGC
CCGCGTGGTTCCTGGCCACCGTCGGCGTCTCGCCCGACCACCAGGGCAAGGGTCTGGGCAGCGCCGTCGT
GCTCCCCGGAGTGGAGGCGGCCGAGCGCGCCGGGGTGCCCGCCTTCCTGGAGACCTCCGCGCCCCGCAAC
CTCCCCTTCTACGAGCGGCTCGGCTTCACCGTCACCGCCGACGTCGAGGTGCCCGAAGGACCGCGCACCT
GGTGCATGACCCGCAAGCCCGGTGCCAGTTAACGAATTCTAGATCTTGAGACAAATGGCAGTATTCATCC
ACAATTTTAAAAGAAAAGGGGGGATTGGGGGGTACAGTGCAGGGGAAAGAATAGTAGACATAATAGCAAC
AGACATACAAACTAAAGAATTACAAAAACAAATTACAAAAATTCAAAATTTTCGGGTTTATTACAGGGAC
AGCAGAGATCCACTTTGGCGCCGGCTCGAGGCCTGCAGGTGCAAAGATGGATAAAGTTTTAAACAGAGAG
GAATCTTTGCAGCTAATGGACCTTCTAGGTCTTGAAAGGAGTGGGAATTGGCTCCGGTGCCCGTCAGTGG
GCAGAGCGCACATCGCCCACAGTCCCCGAGAAGTTGGGGGGAGGGGTCGGCAATTGAACCGGTGCCTAGA
GAAGGTGGCGCGGGGTAAACTGGGAAAGTGATGTCGTGTACTGGCTCCGCCTTTTTCCCGAGGGTGGGGG
AGAACCGTATATAAGTGCAGTAGTCGCCGTGAACGTTCTTTTTCGCAACGGGTTTGCCGCCAGAACACAG
GTAAGTGCCGTGTGTGGTTCCCGCGGGCCTGGCCTCTTTACGGGTTATGGCCCTTGCGTGCCTTGAATTA
CTTCCACCTGGCTGCAGTACGTGATTCTTGATCCCGAGCTTCGGGTTGGAAGTGGGTGGGAGAGTTCGAG
GCCTTGCGCTTAAGGAGCCCCTTCGCCTCGTGCTTGAGTTGAGGCCTGGCCTGGGCGCTGGGGCCGCCGC
GTGCGAATCTGGTGGCACCTTCGCGCCTGTCTCGCTGCTTTCGATAAGTCTCTAGCCATTTAAAATTTTT
GATGACCTGCTGCGACGCTTTTTTTCTGGCAAGATAGTCTTGTAAATGCGGGCCAAGATCTGCACACTGG
TATTTCGGTTTTTGGGGCCGCGGGCGGCGACGGGGCCCGTGCGTCCCAGCGCACATGTTCGGCGAGGCGG
GGCCTGCGAGCGCGGCCACCGAGAATCGGACGGGGGTAGTCTCAAGCTGGCCGGCCTGCTCTGGTGCCTG
GCCTCGCGCCGCCGTGTATCGCCCCGCCCTGGGCGGCAAGGCTGGCCCGGTCGGCACCAGTTGCGTGAGC
GGAAAGATGGCCGCTTCCCGGCCCTGCTGCAGGGAGCTCAAAATGGAGGACGCGGCGCTCGGGAGAGCGG
GCGGGTGAGTCACCCACACAAAGGAAAAGGGCCTTTCCGTCCTCAGCCGTCGCTTCATGTGACTCCACGG
AGTACCGGGCGCCGTCCAGGCACCTCGATTAGTTCTCGAGCTTTTGGAGTACGTCGTCTTTAGGTTGGGG
GGAGGGGTTTTATGCGATGGAGTTTCCCCACACTGAGTGGGTGGAGACTGAAGTTAGGCCAGCTTGGCAC
TTGATGTAATTCTCCTTGGAATTTGCCCTTTTTGAGTTTGGATCTTGGTTCATTCTCAAGCCTCAGACAG
TGGTTCAAAGTTTTTTTCTTCCATTTCAGGTGTCGTGAGGCTAGCACCGCCACCATGACTACTGCAAACT
GTGGCGCCCACGACGAGCTCGACTTCAAACTCGTCTTTGGCGAGGACGGGGCGCCGGCGCCGCCGCCCCC
GGGCTCGCGGCCTGCAGATCTTGAGCCAGATGATTGTGCATCCATTTACATCTTTAATGTAGATCCACCT
CCATCTACTTTAACCACACCACTTTGCTTACCACATCATGGATTACCGTCTCACTCTTCTGTTTTGTCAC
CATCGTTTCAGCTCCAAAGTCACAAAAACTATGAAGGAACTTGTGAGATTCCTGAATCTAAATATAGCCC
ATTAGGTGGTCCCAAACCCTTTGAGTGCCCAAGTATTCAAATTACATCTATCTCTCCTAACTGTCATCAA
GAATTAGATGCACATGAAGATGACCTACAGATAAATGACCCAGAACGGGAATTTTTGGAAAGGCCTTCTA
GAGATCATCTCTATCTTCCTCTTGAGCCATCCTACCGGGAGTCTTCTCTTAGTCCTAGTCCTGCCAGCAG
CATCTCTTCTAGGAGTTGGTTCTCTGATGCATCTTCTTGTGAATCGCTTTCACATATTTATGATGATGTG
GACTCAGAGTTGAATGAAGCTGCAGCCCGATTTACCCTTGGATCCCCTCTGACTTCTCCTGGTGGCTCTC
CAGGGGGCTGCCCTGGAGAAGAAACTTGGCATCAACAGTATGGACTTGGACACTCATTATCACCCAGGCA
ATCTCCTTGCCACTCTCCTAGATCCAGTGTCACTGATGAGAATTGGCTGAGCCCCAGGCCAGCCTCAGGA
CCCTCATCAAGGCCCACATCCCCCTGTGGGAAACGGAGGCACTCCAGTGCTGAAGTTTGTTATGCTGGGT
CCCTTTCACCCCATCACTCACCTGTTCCTTCACCTGGTCACTCCCCCAGGGGAAGTGTGACAGAAGATAC
GTGGCTCAATGCTTCTGTCCATGGTGGGTCAGGCCTTGGCCCTGCAGTTTTTCCATTTCAGTACTGTGTA
GAGACTGACATCCCTCTCAAAACAAGGAAAACTTCTGAAGATCAAGCTGCCATACTACCAGGAAAATTAG
AGCTGTGTTCAGATGACCAAGGGAGTTTATCACCAGCCCGGGAGACTTCAATAGATGATGGCCTTGGATC
TCAGTATCCTTTAAAGAAAGATTCATGTGGTGATCAGTTTCTTTCAGTTCCTTCACCCTTTACCTGGAGC
AAACCAAAGCCTGGCCACACCCCTATATTTCGCACATCTTCATTACCTCCACTAGACTGGCCTTTACCAG
CTCATTTTGGACAATGTGAACTGAAAATAGAAGTGCAACCTAAAACTCATCATCGAGCCCATTATGAAAC
TGAAGGTAGCCGAGGGGCAGTAAAAGCATCTACTGGGGGACATCCTGTTGTGAAGCTCCTGGGCTATAAC
GAAAAGCCAATAAATCTACAAATGTTTATTGGGACAGCAGATGATCGATATTTACGACCTCATGCATTTT
ACCAGGTGCATCGAATCACTGGGAAGACAGTCGCTACTGCAAGCCAAGAGATAATAATTGCCAGTACAAA
AGTTCTGGAAATTCCACTTCTTCCTGAAAATAATATGTCAGCCAGTATTGATTGTGCAGGTATTTTGAAA
CTCCGCAATTCAGATATAGAACTTCGAAAAGGAGAAACTGATATTGGCAGAAAGAATACTAGAGTACGAC
TTGTGTTTCGTGTACACATCCCACAGCCCAGTGGAAAAGTCCTTTCTCTGCAGATAGCCTCTATACCCGT
TGAGTGCTCCCAGCGGTCTGCTCAAGAACTTCCTCATATTGAGAAGTACAGTATCAACAGTTGTTCTGTA
AATGGAGGTCATGAAATGGTTGTGACTGGATCTAATTTTCTTCCAGAATCCAAAATCATTTTTCTTGAAA
AAGGACAAGATGGACGACCTCAGTGGGAGGTAGAAGGGAAGATAATCAGGGAAAAATGTCAAGGGGCTCA
CATTGTCCTTGAAGTTCCTCCATATCATAACCCAGCAGTTACAGCTGCAGTGCAGGTGCACTTTTATCTT
TGCAATGGCAAGAGGAAAAAAAGCCAGTCTCAACGTTTTACTTATACACCAGTTTTGATGAAGCAAGAAC
ACAGAGAAGAGATTGATTTGTCTTCAGTTCCATCTTTGCCTGTGCCTCATCCTGCTCAGACCCAGAGGCC
TTCCTCTGATTCAGGGTGTTCACATGACAGTGTACTGTCAGGACAGAGAAGTTTGATTTGCTCCATCCCA
CAAACATATGCATCCATGGTGACCTCATCCCATCTGCCACAGTTGCAGTGTAGAGATGAGAGTGTTAGTA
AAGAACAGCATATGATTCCTTCTCCAATTGTACACCAGCCTTTTCAAGTCACACCAACACCTCCTGTGGG
GTCTTCCTATCAGCCTATGCAAACTAATGTTGTGTACAATGGACCAACTTGTCTTCCTATTAATGCTGCC
TCTAGTCAAGAATTTGATTCAGTTTTGTTTCAGCAGGATGCAACTCTTTCTGGTTTAGTGAATCTTGGCT
GTCAACCACTGTCATCCATACCATTTCATTCTTCAAATTCAGGCTCAACAGGACATCTCTTAGCCCATAC
ACCTCATTCTGTGCATACCCTGCCTCATCTGCAATCAATGGGATATCATTGTTCAAATACAGGACAAAGA
TCTCTTTCTTCTCCAGTGGCTGACCAGATTACAGGTCAGCCTTCGTCTCAGTTACAACCTATTACATATG
GTCCTTCACATTCAGGGTCTGCTACAACAGCTTCCCCAGCAGCTTCTCATCCCTTGGCTAGTTCACCGCT
TTCTGGGCCACCATCTCCTCAGCTTCAGCCTATGCCTTACCAATCTCCTAGCTCAGGAACTGCCTCATCA
CCGTCTCCAGCCACCAGAATGCATTCTGGACAGCACTCAACTCAAGCACAAAGTACGGGCCAGGGGGGTC
TTTCTGCACCTTCATCCTTAATATGTCACAGTTTGTGTGATCCAGCGTCATTTCCACCTGATGGGGCAAC
TGTGAGCATTAAACCTGAACCAGAAGATCGAGAGCCTAACTTTGCAACCATTGGTCTGCAGGACATCACT
TTAGATGATGATTTGTTTACCAGTAATAATTTTGACTTGCTTCAGTTGAGACCTACGTTTTGGCCAGTCC
CAGCAGGAAGATATCTGAGGAATCTAGAGTAGTAATGAACTAGTCCGTAACTTGAAAGTATTTCGATTTC
TTGGCTTTATATATCTTGTGGAAAGGACGATTAAGCAATGTCCCACTGCAGGTCACGCGTTAAGTCGACA
ATCAACCTCTGGATTACAAAATTTGTGAAAGATTGACTGGTATTCTTAACTATGTTGCTCCTTTTACGCT
ATGTGGATACGCTGCTTTAATGCCTTTGTATCATGCTATTGCTTCCCGTATGGCTTTCATTTTCTCCTCC
TTGTATAAATCCTGGTTGCTGTCTCTTTATGAGGAGTTGTGGCCCGTTGTCAGGCAACGTGGCGTGGTGT
GCACTGTGTTTGCTGACGCAACCCCCACTGGTTGGGGCATTGCCACCACCTGTCAGCTCCTTTCCGGGAC
TTTCGCTTTCCCCCTCCCTATTGCCACGGCGGAACTCATCGCCGCCTGCCTTGCCCGCTGCTGGACAGGG
GCTCGGCTGTTGGGCACTGACAATTCCGTGGTGTTGTCGGGGAAATCATCGTCCTTTCCTTGGCTGCTCG
CCTGTGTTGCCACCTGGATTCTGCGCGGGACGTCCTTCTGCTACGTCCCTTCGGCCCTCAATCCAGCGGA
CCTTCCTTCCCGCGGCCTGCTGCCGGCTCTGCGGCCTCTTCCGCGTCTTCGCCTTCGCCCTCAGACGAGT
CGGATCTCCCTTTGGGCCGCCTCCCCGCGTCGACTTTAAGACCAATGACTTACAAGGCAGCTGTAGATCT
TAGCCACTTTTTAAAAGAAAAGGGGGGACTGGAAGGGCTAATTCACTCCCAACGAAGACAAGATCTGCTT
TTTGCTTGTACTGGGTCTCTCTGGTTAGACCAGATCTGAGCCTGGGAGCTCTCTGGCTAACTAGGGAACC
CACTGCTTAAGCCTCAATAAAGCTTGCCTTGAGTGCTTCAAGTAGTGTGTGCCCGTCTGTTGTGTGACTC
TGGTAACTAGAGATCCCTCAGACCCTTTTAGTCAGTGTGGAAAATCTCTAGCAGTACGTATAGTAGTTCA
TGTCATCTTATTATTCAGTATTTATAACTTGCAAAGAAATGAATATCAGAGAGTGAGAGGAACTTGTTTA
TTGCAGCTTATAATGGTTACAAATAAAGCAATAGCATCACAAATTTCACAAATAAAGCATTTTTTTCACT
GCATTCTAGTTGTGGTTTGTCCAAACTCATCAATGTATCTTATCATGTCTGGCTCTAGCTATCCCGCCCC
TAACTCCGCCCATCCCGCCCCTAACTCCGCCCAGTTCCGCCCATTCTCCGCCCCATGGCTGACTAATTTT
TTTTATTTATGCAGAGGCCGAGGCCGCCTCGGCCTCTGAGCTATTCCAGAAGTAGTGAGGAGGCTTTTTT
GGAGGCCTAGGGACGTACCCAATTCGCCCTATAGTGAGTCGTATTACGCGCGCTCACTGGCCGTCGTTTT
ACAACGTCGTGACTGGGAAAACCCTGGCGTTACCCAACTTAATCGCCTTGCAGCACATCCCCCTTTCGCC
AGCTGGCGTAATAGCGAAGAGGCCCGCACCGATCGCCCTTCCCAACAGTTGCGCAGCCTGAATGGCGAAT
GGG
[124 nt withheld, positions 8894-9017]
C
[91 nt withheld, positions 9019-9109]
A
[49 nt withheld, positions 9111-9159]
CCTTTGACGTTGGAGTCCACGTTCTTT
[37 nt withheld, positions 9187-9223]
ACCCTATCTCGGTCTATTCTTTTGATTTATAAGGGATTTTGCCGATTTCGGCCTATTGGTTAAAAAATGA
GCTGATTTAACAAAAATTTAACGCGAATTTTAACAAAATATTAACGCTTACAATTTAGGTGGCACTTTTC
GGGGAAATGTGCGCGGAACCCCTATTTGTTTATTTTTCTAAATACATTCAAATATGTATCCGCTCATGAG
ACAATAACCCTGATAAATGCTTCAATAATATTGAAAAAGGAAGAGTATGAGTATTCAACATTTCCGTGTC
GCCCTTATTCCCTTTTTTGCGGCATTTTGCCTTCCTGTTTTTGCTCACCCAGAAACGCTGGTGAAAGTAA
AAGATGCTGAAGATCAGTTGGGTGCACGAGTGGGTTACATCGAACTGGATCTCAACAGCGGTAAGATCCT
TGAGAGTTTTCGCCCCGAAGAACGTTTTCCAATGATGAGCACTTTTAAAGTTCTGCTATGTGGCGCGGTA
TTATCCCGTATTGACGCCGGGCAAGAGCAACTCGGTCGCCGCATACACTATTCTCAGAATGACTTGGTTG
AGTACTCACCAGTCACAGAAAAGCATCTTACGGATGGCATGACAGTAAGAGAATTATGCAGTGCTGCCAT
AACCATGAGTGATAACACTGCGGCCAACTTACTTCTGACAACGATCGGAGGACCGAAGGAGCTAACCGCT
TTTTTGCACAACATGGGGGATCATGTAACTCGCCTTGATCGTTGGGAACCGGAGCTGAATGAAGCCATAC
CAAACGACGAGCGTGACACCACGATGCCTGTAGCAATGGCAACAACGTTGCGCAAACTATTAACTGGCGA
ACTACTTACTCTAGCTTCCCGGCAACAATTAATAGACTGGATGGAGGCGGATAAAGTTGCAGGACCACTT
CTGCGCTCGGCCCTTCCGGCTGGCTGGTTTATTGCTGATAAATCTGGAGCCGGTGAGCGTGGGTCTCGCG
GTATCATTGCAGCACTGGGGCCAGATGGTAAGCCCTCCCGTATCGTAGTTATCTACACGACGGGGAGTCA
GGCAACTATGGATGAACGAAATAGACAGATCGCTGAGATAGGTGCCTCACTGATTAAGCATTGGTAACTG
TCAGACCAAGTTTACTCATATATACTTTAGATTGATTTAAAACTTCATTTTTAATTTAAAAGGATCTAGG
TGAAGATCCTTTTTGATAATCTCATGACCAAAATCCCTTAACGTGAGTTTTCGTTCCACTGAGCGTCAGA
CCCCGTAGAAAAGATCAAAGGATCTTCTTGAGATCCTTTTTTTCTGCGCGTAATCTGCTGCTTGCAAACA
AAAAAACCACCGCTACCAGCGGTGGTTTGTTTGCCGGATCAAGAGCTACCAACTCTTTTTCCGAAGGTAA
CTGGCTTCAGCAGAGCGCAGATACCAAATACTGTTCTTCTAGTGTAGCCGTAGTTAGGCCACCACTTCAA
GAACTCTGTAGCACCGCCTACATACCTCGCTCTGCTAATCCTGTTACCAGTGGCTGCTGCCAGTGGCGAT
AAGTCGTGTCTTACCGGGTTGGACTCAAGACGATAGTTACCGGATAAGGCGCAGCGGTCGGGCTGAACGG
GGGGTTCGTGCACACAGCCCAGCTTGGAGCGAACGACCTACACCGAACTGAGATACCTACAGCGTGAGCT
ATGAGAAAGCGCCACGCTTCCCGAAGGGAGAAAGGCGGACAGGTATCCGGTAAGCGGCAGGGTCGGAACA
GGAGAGCGCACGAGGGAGCTTCCAGGGGGAAACGCCTGGTATCTTTATAGTCCTGTCGGGTTTCGCCACC
TCTGACTTGAGCGTCGATTTTTGTGATGCTCGTCAGGGGGGCGGAGCCTATGGAAAAACGCCAGCAACGC
GGCCTTTTTACGGTTCCTGGCCTTTTGCTGGCCTTTTGCTCACATGTTCTTTCCTGCGTTATCCCCTGAT
TCTGTGGATAACCGTATTACCGCCTTTGAGTGAGCTGATACCGCTCGCCGCAGCCGAACGACCGAGCGCA
GCGAGTCAGTGAGCGAGGAAGCGGAAGAGCGCCCAATACGCAAACCGCCTCTCCCCGCGCGTTGGCCGAT
TCATTAATGCAGCTGGCACGACAGGTTTCCCGACTGGAAAGCGGGCAGTGAGCGCAACGCAATTAATGTG
AGTTAGCTCACTCATTAGGCACCCCAGGCTTTACACTTTATGCTTCCGGCTCGTATGTTGTGTGGAATTG
TGAGCGGATAACAATTTCACACAGGAAACAGCTATGACCATGATTACGCCAAGCGCGCAATTAACCCTCA
CTAAAGGGAACAAAAGCTGGAGCTGCAAGC
