>Addgene plasmid #143921 | TFORF1071 | depositor partial sequence | sequence record 283890 | Insert
ACCGCCACCATGACTACTGCAAACTGTGGCGCCCACGACGAGCTCGACTTCAAACTCGTCTTTGGCGAGG
ACGGGGCGCCGGCGCCGCCGCCCCCGGGCTCGCGGCCTGCAGATCTTGAGCCAGATGATTGTGCATCCAT
TTACATCTTTAATGTAGATCCACCTCCATCTACTTTAACCACACCACTTTGCTTACCACATCATGGATTA
CCGTCTCACTCTTCTGTTTTGTCACCATCGTTTCAGCTCCAAAGTCACAAAAACTATGAAGGAACTTGTG
AGATTCCTGAATCTAAATATAGCCCATTAGGTGGTCCCAAACCCTTTGAGTGCCCAAGTATTCAAATTAC
ATCTATCTCTCCTAACTGTCATCAAGAATTAGATGCACATGAAGATGACCTACAGATAAATGACCCAGAA
CGGGAATTTTTGGAAAGGCCTTCTAGAGATCATCTCTATCTTCCTCTTGAGCCATCCTACCGGGAGTCTT
CTCTTAGTCCTAGTCCTGCCAGCAGCATCTCTTCTAGGAGTTGGTTCTCTGATGCATCTTCTTGTGAATC
GCTTTCACATATTTATGATGATGTGGACTCAGAGTTGAATGAAGCTGCAGCCCGATTTACCCTTGGATCC
CCTCTGACTTCTCCTGGTGGCTCTCCAGGGGGCTGCCCTGGAGAAGAAACTTGGCATCAACAGTATGGAC
TTGGACACTCATTATCACCCAGGCAATCTCCTTGCCACTCTCCTAGATCCAGTGTCACTGATGAGAATTG
GCTGAGCCCCAGGCCAGCCTCAGGACCCTCATCAAGGCCCACATCCCCCTGTGGGAAACGGAGGCACTCC
AGTGCTGAAGTTTGTTATGCTGGGTCCCTTTCACCCCATCACTCACCTGTTCCTTCACCTGGTCACTCCC
CCAGGGGAAGTGTGACAGAAGATACGTGGCTCAATGCTTCTGTCCATGGTGGGTCAGGCCTTGGCCCTGC
AGTTTTTCCATTTCAGTACTGTGTAGAGACTGACATCCCTCTCAAAACAAGGAAAACTTCTGAAGATCAA
GCTGCCATACTACCAGGAAAATTAGAGCTGTGTTCAGATGACCAAGGGAGTTTATCACCAGCCCGGGAGA
CTTCAATAGATGATGGCCTTGGATCTCAGTATCCTTTAAAGAAAGATTCATGTGGTGATCAGTTTCTTTC
AGTTCCTTCACCCTTTACCTGGAGCAAACCAAAGCCTGGCCACACCCCTATATTTCGCACATCTTCATTA
CCTCCACTAGACTGGCCTTTACCAGCTCATTTTGGACAATGTGAACTGAAAATAGAAGTGCAACCTAAAA
CTCATCATCGAGCCCATTATGAAACTGAAGGTAGCCGAGGGGCAGTAAAAGCATCTACTGGGGGACATCC
TGTTGTGAAGCTCCTGGGCTATAACGAAAAGCCAATAAATCTACAAATGTTTATTGGGACAGCAGATGAT
CGATATTTACGACCTCATGCATTTTACCAGGTGCATCGAATCACTGGGAAGACAGTCGCTACTGCAAGCC
AAGAGATAATAATTGCCAGTACAAAAGTTCTGGAAATTCCACTTCTTCCTGAAAATAATATGTCAGCCAG
TATTGATTGTGCAGGTATTTTGAAACTCCGCAATTCAGATATAGAACTTCGAAAAGGAGAAACTGATATT
GGCAGAAAGAATACTAGAGTACGACTTGTGTTTCGTGTACACATCCCACAGCCCAGTGGAAAAGTCCTTT
CTCTGCAGATAGCCTCTATACCCGTTGAGTGCTCCCAGCGGTCTGCTCAAGAACTTCCTCATATTGAGAA
GTACAGTATCAACAGTTGTTCTGTAAATGGAGGTCATGAAATGGTTGTGACTGGATCTAATTTTCTTCCA
GAATCCAAAATCATTTTTCTTGAAAAAGGACAAGATGGACGACCTCAGTGGGAGGTAGAAGGGAAGATAA
TCAGGGAAAAATGTCAAGGGGCTCACATTGTCCTTGAAGTTCCTCCATATCATAACCCAGCAGTTACAGC
TGCAGTGCAGGTGCACTTTTATCTTTGCAATGGCAAGAGGAAAAAAAGCCAGTCTCAACGTTTTACTTAT
ACACCAGTTTTGATGAAGCAAGAACACAGAGAAGAGATTGATTTGTCTTCAGTTCCATCTTTGCCTGTGC
CTCATCCTGCTCAGACCCAGAGGCCTTCCTCTGATTCAGGGTGTTCACATGACAGTGTACTGTCAGGACA
GAGAAGTTTGATTTGCTCCATCCCACAAACATATGCATCCATGGTGACCTCATCCCATCTGCCACAGTTG
CAGTGTAGAGATGAGAGTGTTAGTAAAGAACAGCATATGATTCCTTCTCCAATTGTACACCAGCCTTTTC
AAGTCACACCAACACCTCCTGTGGGGTCTTCCTATCAGCCTATGCAAACTAATGTTGTGTACAATGGACC
AACTTGTCTTCCTATTAATGCTGCCTCTAGTCAAGAATTTGATTCAGTTTTGTTTCAGCAGGATGCAACT
CTTTCTGGTTTAGTGAATCTTGGCTGTCAACCACTGTCATCCATACCATTTCATTCTTCAAATTCAGGCT
CAACAGGACATCTCTTAGCCCATACACCTCATTCTGTGCATACCCTGCCTCATCTGCAATCAATGGGATA
TCATTGTTCAAATACAGGACAAAGATCTCTTTCTTCTCCAGTGGCTGACCAGATTACAGGTCAGCCTTCG
TCTCAGTTACAACCTATTACATATGGTCCTTCACATTCAGGGTCTGCTACAACAGCTTCCCCAGCAGCTT
CTCATCCCTTGGCTAGTTCACCGCTTTCTGGGCCACCATCTCCTCAGCTTCAGCCTATGCCTTACCAATC
TCCTAGCTCAGGAACTGCCTCATCACCGTCTCCAGCCACCAGAATGCATTCTGGACAGCACTCAACTCAA
GCACAAAGTACGGGCCAGGGGGGTCTTTCTGCACCTTCATCCTTAATATGTCACAGTTTGTGTGATCCAG
CGTCATTTCCACCTGATGGGGCAACTGTGAGCATTAAACCTGAACCAGAAGATCGAGAGCCTAACTTTGC
AACCATTGGTCTGCAGGACATCACTTTAGATGATGATTTGTTTACCAGTAATAATTTTGACTTGCTTCAG
TTGAGACCTACGTTTTGGCCAGTCCCAGCAGGAAGATATCTGAGGAATCTAGAGTAGTAATGAACTAGTC
CGTAACTTGAAAGTATTTCGATTTCTTGGCTTTATATATCTTGTGGAAAGGACGATTAAGCAATGTCCCA
CTGCAGGTC
