>Addgene plasmid #143921 | TFORF1071 | depositor partial sequence | sequence record 283891 | Barcode
TTAAGCAATGTCCCACTGCAGGTC
